Addgene plasmid #19950: pcDNA3-HA-CUL1 delta N53
Depositing lab: Yue Xiong. Depositing organization: University of North Carolina at Chapel Hill. Publication: NEDD8 modification of CUL1 dissociates p120(CAND1), an inhibitor of CUL1-SKP1 binding and SCF ligases. Liu J, Furukawa M, Matsumoto T, Xiong Y. Mol Cell. 2002 Dec . 10(6):1511-8. 10.1016/S1097-2765(02)00783-9 PubMed 12504025.
Backbone
  Vector backbone: pcDNA3-HA
  Backbone manufacturer: Invitrogen
  Backbone size w/o insert (bp): 5400
  Vector type: Mammalian Expression
  Selectable markers: G418
Growth in bacteria
  Bacterial resistance: Ampicillin, 100 μg/mL
  Growth temperature: 37°C
  Growth strain: DH5alpha
  Copy number: High Copy
Gene/Insert
  Gene/Insert name: cullin 1 delta N53 (alt name: CUL1)
  Species: H. sapiens (human)
  Insert size (bp): 2260
  Mutation: deletion of 53 residues from the NH2-terminus(delta N53)
  GenBank ID: NP_003583
  Entrez Gene: CUL1
  Tag / fusion protein: HA (N terminal on backbone)
  Cloning method: Restriction Enzyme
  Sequencing primers: 5′ T7; 3′ SP6
Terms and licenses: Academic/Nonprofit Terms; Industry Terms: Not Available to Industry
How to cite: pcDNA3-HA-CUL1 delta N53 was a gift from Yue Xiong (Addgene plasmid # 19950 ; http://n2t.net/addgene:19950 ; RRID:Addgene_19950)
