[The description below was written by a language model from this plasmid's Addgene catalogue record.]
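Description:
pcDNA3-HA-CUL1 delta N53 is a mammalian expression plasmid built on pcDNA3-HA, an HA-tagged derivative of the Invitrogen pcDNA3 backbone (about 5.4 kb without insert). It is propagated in E. coli as a high-copy plasmid under ampicillin selection, and transfected mammalian cells can be selected with G418. The record does not include a feature table and does not name the promoter. pcDNA3-family vectors generally drive expression from the CMV immediate-early promoter and flank the cloning site with T7 and SP6 promoter sequences, which fits the T7 and SP6 sequencing primers listed here.

The insert, roughly 2.26 kb and introduced by restriction cloning, encodes human cullin 1 (CUL1) lacking the first 53 amino-terminal residues. An HA epitope supplied by the backbone is fused to the N-terminus of the truncated protein, allowing detection and immunoprecipitation with anti-HA antibodies. CUL1 is the scaffold subunit of SCF ubiquitin ligases; its N-terminal region is generally understood to engage the SKP1 adaptor, while the C-terminal portion binds the RING protein and carries the NEDD8 modification site.

The associated publication concerns how neddylation of CUL1 dissociates CAND1 (p120), an inhibitor of CUL1–SKP1 binding and SCF assembly. In that context, this deletion mutant is most plausibly a mapping tool, expressed in cultured mammalian cells alongside full-length or other CUL1 variants to test which regions are needed for interaction with partner proteins. The record itself does not state the mutant's specific binding behaviour.
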