>Addgene plasmid #19950 | pcDNA3-HA-CUL1 delta N53 | addgene partial sequence | sequence record 26175 | 19950 with CMV-F
GAGCTCTCTGGCTAACTAGAGAACCCACTGCTTACTGGCTTATCGAAATTAATACGACTCACTATAGGGA
GACCCAAGCTTGGTACCGAGCTCGGATCCACTAGTAACGGCCGCCAGTGTGCTGGAATTCATGTACCCAT
ACGATGTTCCTGACTATGCGGGCTATCCCTATGACCTCCCGGACTATGCAGGGCCCATGGCGTCAACCGC
TAGCACTAGTGTTCACCAGTCAAACCAAGCACGAGGAGCTGGAGTTCCTCCTTCTAAGTCGAAAAAGGGG
CAGACACCTGGAGGAGCTCAGTTTGTTGGCCTGGAATTATATAAACGACTTAAGGAATTTTTGAAGAATT
ACTTGACAAATCTTCTTAAGGATGGAGAAGATTTGATGGATGAGAGTGTACTGAAATTCTACACTCAACA
ATGGGAAGATTATCGATTTTCAAGCAAAGTGCTGAATGGAATTTGTGCCTACCTCAATAGACATTGGGTT
CGCCGTGAATGTGACGAAGGACGAAAAGGAATATATGAAATCTATTCGCTTGCATTGGTGACTTGGAGAG
ACTGTCTGTTCAGGCCACTGAATAAACAGGTAACAAATGCTGTTTTAAAGCTGATTGAAAAGGAAAGGAA
TGGTGAAACCATCAATACAAGATTGATTAGTGGAGTTGTACAGTCTTACGTGGAATTGGGGCTGAATGAA
GATGATGCATTTGCAAAGGGCCCTACGTTAACAGTGTATAAAGAATCCTTTGAATCTCAATTTTTGGCTG
ACAAAGAGAGA
